>Addgene plasmid #68443 | TOPO iRFP670 | depositor full sequence | sequence record 128084 | Full plasmid sequence
AGCGCCCAATACGCAAACCGCCTCTCCCCGCGCGTTGGCCGATTCATTAATGCAGCTGGCACGACAGGTT
TCCCGACTGGAAAGCGGGCAGTGAGCGCAACGCAATTAATGTGAGTTAGCTCACTCATTAGGCACCCCAG
GCTTTACACTTTATGCTTCCGGCTCGTATGTTGTGTGGAATTGTGAGCGGATAACAATTTCACACAGGAA
ACAGCTATGACCATGATTACGCCAAGCTATTTAGGTGACACTATAGAATACTCAAGCTATGCATCAAGCT
TGGTACCGAGCTCGGATCCTAACTCGAACGCTAGCTGTGCGATCGTTTACCATGGCACGGAAGGTAGATC
TCACGAGTTGTGATAGAGAACCAATACATATCCCGGGGAGCATCCAACCATGTGGTTGCTTGCTCGCATG
CGACGCACAGGCTGTAAGAATAACTCGGATCACCGAAAATGCAGGGGCCTTTTTCGGTAGAGAAACCCCG
AGAGTTGGGGAGCTGCTGGCCGATTATTTTGGAGAGACTGAGGCACATGCATTGCGAAACGCACTGGCCC
AGTCAAGCGACCCTAAGCGACCAGCTCTTATCTTCGGCTGGCGCGATGGCTTGACTGGCCGCACTTTCGA
TATCTCCCTGCACAGACACGATGGTACATCTATCATTGAGTTCGAACCGGCCGCAGCTGAACAGGCCGAT
AACCCATTGAGATTGACCAGGCAGATCATCGCCAGGACGAAAGAATTGAAGTCACTGGAGGAGATGGCAG
CAAGAGTCCCTAGGTATTTGCAAGCAATGCTGGGATACCACCGCGTTATGCTTTACCGATTTGCAGACGA
CGGGTCCGGTATGGTGATAGGAGAGGCCAAGCGCTCCGACCTGGAGTCATTTCTTGGCCAACACTTTCCT
GCCAGCCTGGTACCCCAGCAAGCTAGGTTGCTCTATCTCAAAAATGCTATACGGGTGGTGAGCGACTCCA
GGGGCATTAGCAGCCGCATCGTGCCCGAGCACGACGCTAGTGGTGCCGCCCTCGACCTTTCCTTTGCTCA
TCTCCGAAGCATCTCTCCATGCCACCTGGAATTCCTGAGAAACATGGGTGTGTCAGCTTCCATGAGCCTG
TCCATCATCATCGACGGAACTCTCTGGGGACTGATTATCTGTCATCATTATGAACCTCGCGCTGTCCCCA
TGGCCCAACGCGTGGCAGCTGAAATGTTTGCCGACTTCCTGTCTCTTCACTTCACTGCCGCTCATCACCA
GAGGTGAAAACGTTGTTGTTTGGGGTTGAATTACTCTGGATCCACTAGTAACGGCCGCCAGTGTGCTGGA
ATTCTGCAGATATCCATCACACTGGCGGCCGCTCGAGCATGCATCTAGAGGGCCCAATTCGCCCTATAGT
GAGTCGTATTACAATTCACTGGCCGTCGTTTTACAACGTCGTGACTGGGAAAACCCTGGCGTTACCCAAC
TTAATCGCCTTGCAGCACATCCCCCTTTCGCCAGCTGGCGTAATAGCGAAGAGGCCCGCACCGATCGCCC
TTCCCAACAGTTGCGCAGCCTATACGTACGGCAGTTTAAGGTTTACACCTATAAAAGAGAGAGCCGTTAT
CGTCTGTTTGTGGATGTACAGAGTGATATTATTGACACGCCGGGGCGACGGATGGTGATCCCCCTGGCCA
GTGCACGTCTGCTGTCAGATAAAGTCTCCCGTGAACTTTACCCGGTGGTGCATATCGGGGATGAAAGCTG
GCGCATGATGACCACCGATATGGCCAGTGTGCCGGTCTCCGTTATCGGGGAAGAAGTGGCTGATCTCAGC
CACCGCGAAAATGACATCAAAAACGCCATTAACCTGATGTTCTGGGGAATATAAATGTCAGGCATGAGAT
TATCAAAAAGGATCTTCACCTAGATCCTTTTCACGTAGAAAGCCAGTCCGCAGAAACGGTGCTGACCCCG
GATGAATGTCAGCTACTGGGCTATCTGGACAAGGGAAAACGCAAGCGCAAAGAGAAAGCAGGTAGCTTGC
AGTGGGCTTACATGGCGATAGCTAGACTGGGCGGTTTTATGGACAGCAAGCGAACCGGAATTGCCAGCTG
GGGCGCCCTCTGGTAAGGTTGGGAAGCCCTGCAAAGTAAACTGGATGGCTTTCTCGCCGCCAAGGATCTG
ATGGCGCAGGGGATCAAGCTCTGATCAAGAGACAGGATGAGGATCGTTTCGCATGATTGAACAAGATGGA
TTGCACGCAGGTTCTCCGGCCGCTTGGGTGGAGAGGCTATTCGGCTATGACTGGGCACAACAGACAATCG
GCTGCTCTGATGCCGCCGTGTTCCGGCTGTCAGCGCAGGGGCGCCCGGTTCTTTTTGTCAAGACCGACCT
GTCCGGTGCCCTGAATGAACTGCAAGACGAGGCAGCGCGGCTATCGTGGCTGGCCACGACGGGCGTTCCT
TGCGCAGCTGTGCTCGACGTTGTCACTGAAGCGGGAAGGGACTGGCTGCTATTGGGCGAAGTGCCGGGGC
AGGATCTCCTGTCATCTCACCTTGCTCCTGCCGAGAAAGTATCCATCATGGCTGATGCAATGCGGCGGCT
GCATACGCTTGATCCGGCTACCTGCCCATTCGACCACCAAGCGAAACATCGCATCGAGCGAGCACGTACT
CGGATGGAAGCCGGTCTTGTCGATCAGGATGATCTGGACGAAGAGCATCAGGGGCTCGCGCCAGCCGAAC
TGTTCGCCAGGCTCAAGGCGAGCATGCCCGACGGCGAGGATCTCGTCGTGACCCATGGCGATGCCTGCTT
GCCGAATATCATGGTGGAAAATGGCCGCTTTTCTGGATTCATCGACTGTGGCCGGCTGGGTGTGGCGGAC
CGCTATCAGGACATAGCGTTGGCTACCCGTGATATTGCTGAAGAGCTTGGCGGCGAATGGGCTGACCGCT
TCCTCGTGCTTTACGGTATCGCCGCTCCCGATTCGCAGCGCATCGCCTTCTATCGCCTTCTTGACGAGTT
CTTCTGAATTATTAACGCTTACAATTTCCTGATGCGGTATTTTCTCCTTACGCATCTGTGCGGTATTTCA
CACCGCATACAGGTGGCACTTTTCGGGGAAATGTGCGCGGAACCCCTATTTGTTTATTTTTCTAAATACA
TTCAAATATGTATCCGCTCATGAGACAATAACCCTGATAAATGCTTCAATAATAGCACGTGAGGAGGGCC
ACCATGGCCAAGTTGACCAGTGCCGTTCCGGTGCTCACCGCGCGCGACGTCGCCGGAGCGGTCGAGTTCT
GGACCGACCGGCTCGGGTTCTCCCGGGACTTCGTGGAGGACGACTTCGCCGGTGTGGTCCGGGACGACGT
GACCCTGTTCATCAGCGCGGTCCAGGACCAGGTGGTGCCGGACAACACCCTGGCCTGGGTGTGGGTGCGC
GGCCTGGACGAGCTGTACGCCGAGTGGTCGGAGGTCGTGTCCACGAACTTCCGGGACGCCTCCGGGCCGG
CCATGACCGAGATCGGCGAGCAGCCGTGGGGGCGGGAGTTCGCCCTGCGCGACCCGGCCGGCAACTGCGT
GCACTTCGTGGCCGAGGAGCAGGACTGACACGTGCTAAAACTTCATTTTTAATTTAAAAGGATCTAGGTG
AAGATCCTTTTTGATAATCTCATGACCAAAATCCCTTAACGTGAGTTTTCGTTCCACTGAGCGTCAGACC
CCGTAGAAAAGATCAAAGGATCTTCTTGAGATCCTTTTTTTCTGCGCGTAATCTGCTGCTTGCAAACAAA
AAAACCACCGCTACCAGCGGTGGTTTGTTTGCCGGATCAAGAGCTACCAACTCTTTTTCCGAAGGTAACT
GGCTTCAGCAGAGCGCAGATACCAAATACTGTCCTTCTAGTGTAGCCGTAGTTAGGCCACCACTTCAAGA
ACTCTGTAGCACCGCCTACATACCTCGCTCTGCTAATCCTGTTACCAGTGGCTGCTGCCAGTGGCGATAA
GTCGTGTCTTACCGGGTTGGACTCAAGACGATAGTTACCGGATAAGGCGCAGCGGTCGGGCTGAACGGGG
GGTTCGTGCACACAGCCCAGCTTGGAGCGAACGACCTACACCGAACTGAGATACCTACAGCGTGAGCTAT
GAGAAAGCGCCACGCTTCCCGAAGGGAGAAAGGCGGACAGGTATCCGGTAAGCGGCAGGGTCGGAACAGG
AGAGCGCACGAGGGAGCTTCCAGGGGGAAACGCCTGGTATCTTTATAGTCCTGTCGGGTTTCGCCACCTC
TGACTTGAGCGTCGATTTTTGTGATGCTCGTCAGGGGGGCGGAGCCTATGGAAAAACGCCAGCAACGCGG
CCTTTTTACGGTTCCTGGCCTTTTGCTGGCCTTTTGCTCACATGTTCTTTCCTGCGTTATCCCCTGATTC
TGTGGATAACCGTATTACCGCCTTTGAGTGAGCTGATACCGCTCGCCGCAGCCGAACGACCGAGCGCAGC
GAGTCAGTGAGCGAGGAAGCGGAAG
Features (pLannotate 1.2.2; 15 found; start..end, strand, type, name):
      2..94      +  CDS            lacI (fragment): lac repressor; lacI; The lac repressor binds to the lac operator to inhibit transcription in E. coli. This inhibition can be relieved by adding lactose or isopropyl-β-D-thiogalactopyranoside (IPTG).
    107..128     +  protein_bind   CAP binding site: CAP binding activates transcription in the presence of cAMP. E. coli catabolite activator protein
    143..173     +  promoter       lac promoter: promoter for the E. coli lac operon
    181..197     +  protein_bind   lac operator: The lac repressor binds to the lac operator to inhibit transcription in E. coli. This inhibition can be relieved by adding lactose or isopropyl-β-D-thiogalactopyranoside (IPTG). lac repressor encoded by lacI
    239..257     +  promoter       SP6 promoter: promoter for bacteriophage SP6 RNA polymerase
    332..1264    +  CDS            iRFP670: iRFP670 is a basic (constitutively fluorescent) near ir fluorescent protein published in 2013, derived from Rhodopseudomonas palustris CGA009. It has low acid sensitivity. It requires the cofactor biliverdin for fluorescence.
   1393..1411    -  promoter       T7 promoter: promoter for bacteriophage T7 RNA polymerase
   1414..1561    +  CDS            lacZα (fragment): LacZα fragment of β-galactosidase; lacZ fragment
   1571..1874    +  CDS            ccdB (fragment): CcdB, a bacterial toxin that poisons DNA gyrase; ccdB; Plasmids containing the ccdB gene cannot be propagated in standard E. coli strains.
   1922..2191    +  CDS            tnpA (fragment): TN5P_ECOLX - Also known as tnp. Experimental evidence at protein level: Swiss-Prot protein existence level 1. Mediates transposition of transposon Tn5 by a 'cut and paste' mechanism. First, the monomeric transposase binds the 19 bp inverted DNA repeats flanking the transposon. Then, dimerization of the DNA- bound transposase creates a synaptic DNA complex. After nicking of the first DNA strand, excision of the transposon proceeds through a series of intermediates. The transposase then mediates the insertion of the transposon at a new site by strand transfer. The activity of the wild- type tran
   2223..3017    +  CDS            NeoR/KanR: aminoglycoside phosphotransferase from Tn5; aph(3')-II (or nptII); confers resistance to neomycin, kanamycin, and G418 (Geneticin®)
   3038..3089    -  misc_feature   bom (fragment): basis of mobility region from pBR322
   3116..3204    +  promoter       AmpR promoter (fragment): bla
   3224..3598    +  CDS            BleoR: antibiotic-binding protein; Sh ble from Streptoalloteichus hindustanus; confers resistance to bleomycin, phleomycin, and Zeocin™
   3736..4324    +  rep_origin     ori: high-copy-number ColE1/pMB1/pBR322/pUC origin of replication
