[The description below was written by a language model from this plasmid's Addgene catalogue record and pLannotate feature annotations shown in this document.]
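Description:
TOPO iRFP670 is a small bacterial cloning plasmid (about 4.5 kb) built on a "TOPO 2-5" backbone and serving as a part donor for the GMAP modular assembly platform. It replicates in E. coli from a high-copy ColE1/pUC-type origin and is selected with kanamycin through the Tn5-derived NeoR/KanR aminoglycoside phosphotransferase gene. The feature table also shows a BleoR (Sh ble) cassette downstream of a partial AmpR promoter, so resistance to bleomycin-family drugs such as Zeocin may also be conferred, although the catalogue lists only kanamycin. Remnants typical of a TOPO-style backbone are annotated as well: fragments of lacI, lacZα, ccdB, Tn5 tnpA and the pBR322 bom region. These are only partial; in particular, ccdB and lacZα appear as fragments downstream of the insert rather than as intact selection genes.

The payload is a roughly 0.94 kb iRFP670 coding sequence, introduced by Gibson cloning. iRFP670 is a near-infrared fluorescent protein derived from a Rhodopseudomonas palustris bacteriophytochrome, and it needs biliverdin as a cofactor to fluoresce. The gene sits downstream of the lac regulatory region (CAP binding site, lac promoter and lac operator), which the record names as the promoter. It is flanked by an SP6 promoter upstream and an inward-facing T7 promoter downstream, which are commonly used for in vitro transcription or as sequencing primer sites. According to the stated purpose, the plasmid mainly stores iRFP670 as a source for generating a GMAP-compatible gene fragment that can be combined with other modules into larger constructs. The record does not annotate the GMAP-specific flanking sequences or describe any downstream expression context.
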