Addgene plasmid #68443: TOPO iRFP670
Purpose: TOPO construct expressing iRFP670 for generation of GMAP-compatible gene
Depositing lab: Tyler Jacks. Depositing organization: Massachusetts Institute of Technology. Publication: A Modular Assembly Platform for Rapid Generation of DNA Constructs. Akama-Garren EH, Joshi NS, Tammela T, Chang GP, Wagner BL, Lee DY, Rideout Iii WM, Papagiannakopoulos T, Xue W, Jacks T. Sci Rep. 2016 Feb 18;6:16836. doi: 10.1038/srep16836. PubMed 26887506.
Backbone
  Vector backbone: TOPO 2-5
  Backbone size w/o insert (bp): 3524
  Vector type: Bacterial Expression ; GMAP
Growth in bacteria
  Bacterial resistance: Kanamycin, 50 μg/mL
  Growth temperature: 37°C
  Growth strain: Stbl3
  Copy number: Unknown
Gene/Insert
  Gene/Insert name: iRFP670
  Insert size (bp): 939
  Promoter: Plac
  Cloning method: Gibson Cloning
  Sequencing primers: 5′ CTAACTCGAACGCTAGCTGTGCGATCGTTT; 3′ AGAGTAATTCAACCCCAAACAACAACGTTT
Terms and licenses: Academic/Nonprofit Terms; Industry Terms: Not Available to Industry
How to cite: TOPO iRFP670 was a gift from Tyler Jacks (Addgene plasmid # 68443 ; http://n2t.net/addgene:68443 ; RRID:Addgene_68443)
