>Addgene plasmid #68443 | TOPO iRFP670 | addgene partial sequence | sequence record 123034 | pBR322ori-F 5'-GGGAAACGCCTGGTATCTTT-3'
TCTGACTTGAGCGTCGATTTTTGTGATGCTCGTCAGGGGGGCGGAGCCTATGGAAAAACGCCAGCAACGC
GGCCTTTTTACGGTTCCTGGCCTTTTGCTGGCCTTTTGCTCACATGTTCTTTCCTGCGTTATCCCCTGAT
TCTGTGGATAACCGTATTACCGCCTTTGAGTGAGCTGATACCGCTCGCCGCAGCCGAACGACCGAGCGCA
GCGAGTCAGTGAGCGAGGAAGCGGAAGAGCGCCCAATACGCAAACCGCCTCTCCCCGCGCGTTGGCCGAT
TCATTAATGCAGCTGGCACGACAGGTTTCCCGACTGGAAAGCGGGCAGTGAGCGCAACGCAATTAATGTG
AGTTAGCTCACTCATTAGGCACCCCAGGCTTTACACTTTATGCTTCCGGCTCGTATGTTGTGTGGAATTG
TGAGCGGATAACAATTTCACACAGGAAACAGCTATGACCATGATTACGCCAAGCTATTTAGGTGACACTA
TAGAATACTCAAGCTATGCATCAAGCTTGGTACCGAGCTCGGATCCTAACTCGAACGCTAGCTGTGCGAT
CGTTTACCATGGCACGGAAGGTAGATCTCACGAGTTGTGATAGAGAACCAATACATATCCCGGGGAGCAT
CCAACCATGTGGTTGCTTGCTCGCATGCGACGCACAGGCTGTAAGAATAACTCGGATCACCGAAAATGCA
GGGGCCTTTTTCGGTAGAGAAACCCCGAGAGTTGGGGAGCTGCTGGCCGATTATTTTGGAGAGACTGAGG
CACATGCATTGCGAAACGCACTGGCCCAGTCAAGCGACCCTAAGCGACCAGCTCTTATCTTCGGCTGGCG
CGATGGCTTGACTGGCCGCACTTTCGATATCTCCCTGCACAGACACGATGGTACATCTATCATTGAGTTC
GAACCGGCCGCAGCTGAACAGGCCGATAACCCATTGAGATTGACCAGGCAGATCATCGCCAGGACGAAAG
AATTGAAGTCACTGGAGGAGATGGCAGCAAGAGTCCCTAGGTATTTGCAAGCAATGCTGGGATACCACCG
CGTTATGCTTTACCGATTTGCAGACGACGGGTCCGGTATGGTGATAGGAGAGGCCAAGCGCTCCGACCTG
GAGTCATT
