>Addgene plasmid #68443 | TOPO iRFP670 | addgene partial sequence | sequence record 123035 | ccdb-rev 5'-ATATGCACCACCGGGTAAAG-3'
GCAGACGTGCACTGGCCAGGGGGATCACCATCCGTCGCCCCGGCGTGTCAATAATATCACTCTGTACATC
CACAAACAGACGATAACGGCTCTCTCTTTTATAGGTGTAAACCTTAAACTGCCGTACGTATAGGCTGCGC
AACTGTTGGGAAGGGCGATCGGTGCGGGCCTCTTCGCTATTACGCCAGCTGGCGAAAGGGGGATGTGCTG
CAAGGCGATTAAGTTGGGTAACGCCAGGGTTTTCCCAGTCACGACGTTGTAAAACGACGGCCAGTGAATT
GTAATACGACTCACTATAGGGCGAATTGGGCCCTCTAGATGCATGCTCGAGCGGCCGCCAGTGTGATGGA
TATCTGCAGAATTCCAGCACACTGGCGGCCGTTACTAGTGGATCCAGAGTAATTCAACCCCAAACAACAA
CGTTTTCACCTCTGGTGATGAGCGGCAGTGAAGTGAAGAGACAGGAAGTCGGCAAACATTTCAGCTGCCA
CGCGTTGGGCCATGGGGACAGCGCGAGGTTCATAATGATGACAGATAATCAGTCCCCAGAGAGTTCCGTC
GATGATGATGGACAGGCTCATGGAAGCTGACACACCCATGTTTCTCAGGAATTCCAGGTGGCATGGAGAG
ATGCTTCGGAGATGAGCAAAGGAAAGGTCGAGGGCGGCACCACTAGCGTCGTGCTCGGGCACGATGCGGC
TGCTAATGCCCCTGGAGTCGCTCACCACCCGTATAGCATTTTTGAGATAGAGCAACCTAGCTTGCTGGGG
TACCAGGCTGGCAGGAAAGTGTTGGCCAAGAAATGACTCCAGGTCGGAGCGCTTGGCCTCTCCTATCACC
ATACCGGACCCGTCGTCTGCAAATCGGTAAAGCATAACGCGGTGGTATCCCAGCATTGCTTGCAAATACC
TAGGGACTCTTGCTGCCATCTCCTCCAGTGACTTCAATTCTTTCGTCCTGGCGATGATCTGCCTGGTCAA
TCTCAATGGGTTATCGGCCTGTTCAGCTGCGGCCGGTTCGAACTCAATGATAGATGTACC
